>Addgene plasmid #187176 | pCAG-mTurbo-G | addgene full sequence | sequence record 366479 | Addgene NGS Result
GGTCGACATTGATTATTGACTAGTTATTAATAGTAATCAATTACGGGGTCATTAGTTCATAGCCCATATA
TGGAGTTCCGCGTTACATAACTTACGGTAAATGGCCCGCCTGGCTGACCGCCCAACGACCCCCGCCCATT
GACGTCAATAATGACGTATGTTCCCATAGTAACGCCAATAGGGACTTTCCATTGACGTCAATGGGTGGAG
TATTTACGGTAAACTGCCCACTTGGCAGTACATCAAGTGTATCATATGCCAAGTACGCCCCCTATTGACG
TCAATGACGGTAAATGGCCCGCCTGGCATTATGCCCAGTACATGACCTTATGGGACTTTCCTACTTGGCA
GTACATCTACGTATTAGTCATCGCTATTACCATGGTCGAGGTGAGCCCCACGTTCTGCTTCACTCTCCCC
ATCTCCCCCCCCTCCCCACCCCCAATTTTGTATTTATTTATTTTTTAATTATTTTGTGCAGCGATGGGGG
CGGGGGGGGGGGGGGGGCGCGCGCCRGGSGGGGGGGGGGGGGGSGGGGGGSGGGGSGGGGSGRGGSGGRG
AGGTGCGGCGGCAGCCAATCAGAGCGGCGCGCTCCGAAAGTTTCCTTTTATGGCGAGGCGGCGGCGGCGG
CGGCCCTATAAAAAGCGAAGCGCGCGGCGGGCGGGAGTCGCTGCGCGCTGCCTTCGCCCCGTGCCCCGCT
CCGCCGCCGCCTCGCGCCGCCCGCCCCGGCTCTGACTGACCGCGTTACTCCCACAGGTGAGCGGGCGGGA
CGGCCCTTCTCCTCCGGGCTGTAATTAGCGCTTGGTTTAATGACGGCTTGTTTCTTTTCTGTGGCTGCGT
GAAAGCCTTGAGGGGCTCCGGGAGGGCCCTTTGTGCGGGGGGAGCGGCTCGGGGGGTGCGTGCGTGTGTG
TGTGCGTGGGGAGCGCCGCGTGCGGCTCCGCGCTGCCCGGCGGCTGTGAGCGCTGCGGGCGCGGCGCGGG
GCTTTGTGCGCTCCGCAGTGTGCGCGAGGGGAGCGCGGCCGGGGGCGGTGCCCCGCGGTGCGGGGGGGGC
TGCGAGGGGAACAAAGGCTGCGTGCGGGGTGTGTGCGTGGGGGGGTGAGCAGGGGGTGTGGGCGCGTCGG
TCGGGCTGCAACCCCCCCTGCACCCCCCTCCCCGAGTTGCTGAGCACGGCCCGGCTTCGGGTGCGGGGCT
CCGTACGGGGCGTGGCGCGGGGCTCGCCGTGCCGGGCGGGGGGTGGCGGCAGGTGGGGGTGCCGGGCGGG
GCGGGGCCGCCTCGGGCCGGGGAGGGCTCGGGGGAGGGGCGCGGCGGCCCCCGGAGCGCCGGCGGCTGTC
GAGGCGCGGCGAGCCGCAGCCATTGCCTTTTATGGTAATCGTGCGAGAGGGCGCAGGGACTTCCTTTGTC
CCAAATCTGTGCGGAGCCGAAATCTGGGAGGCGCCGCCGCACCCCCTCTAGCGGGCGCGGGGCGAAGCGG
TGCGGCGCCGGCAGGAAGGAAATGGGCGGGGAGGGCCTTCGTGCGTCGCCGCGCCGCCGTCCCCTTCTCC
CTCTCCAGCCTCGGGGCTGTCCGCGGGGGGACGGCTGCCTTCGGGGGGGACGGGGCAGGGCGGGGTTCGG
CTTCTGGCGTGTGACCGGCGGCTCTAGAGCCTCTGCTAACCATGTTCATGCCTTCTTCTTTTTCCTACAG
CTCCTGGGCAACGTGCTGGTTATTGTGCTGTCTCATCATTTTGGCAAAGCTAGCGCCACCATGGCCTCTA
TGACTGGTGGTCAACAAATGGGCCGGGGAAGCGAATTTATGATTCCTCTTCTGAACGCAAAGCAAATACT
GGGTCAGCTCGACGGGGGATCAGTCGCTGTTTTGCCTGTTGTTGACTCTACTAATCAATATCTCTTGGAT
CGAATCGGTGAACTCAAATCTGGCGATGCCTGTATCGCCGAATACCAACAGGCAGGTAGAGGTTCTAGAG
GGAGAAAATGGTTCTCCCCGTTTGGTGCCAATCTCTATTTGAGTATGTTTTGGCGGCTTAAGCGAGGACC
GGCGGCTATCGGTCTCGGACCTGTTATTGGCATCGTCATGGCCGAGGCGCTTAGGAAACTTGGAGCCGAT
AAAGTCAGGGTCAAGTGGCCAAATGATTTGTATTTGCAAGACAGAAAGCTCGCAGGCATCTTGGTTGAGC
TTGCTGGGATAACGGGCGACGCAGCACAAATAGTCATTGGTGCCGGAATCAATGTCGCTATGCGCCGGGT
TGAAGAAAGTGTCGTGAACCAAGGTTGGATAACTCTTCAAGAAGCGGGTATTAACCTCGATCGCAATACT
CTCGCCGCTATGCTCATCAGGGAACTGCGAGCGGCCCTGGAGTTGTTCGAGCAAGAAGGTCTCGCTCCCT
ATTTGTCACGCTGGGAAAAGTTGGATAATTTCATTAACCGACCAGTCAAACTTATTATTGGCGATAAAGA
AATATTTGGGATCTCACGCGGTATCGATAAGCAAGGCGCATTGTTGCTTGAACAGGATGGAGTGATTAAA
CCATGGATGGGAGGTGAGATCAGCCTTAGAAGTGCGGAAAAGAAATCCGGACTCACCGGTGGAGGCGGTT
CAGGCGGAGGTGGCTCTGGCGGTGGCGGATCGAGATCTCGAGCTCAAGCTTCGAATTCTGCAGTCGACGG
TACCGCGGGCCCGGGATCCACCGGATCTAGATAACTGATCAACTCCTCAGGTGCAGGCTGCCTATCAGAA
GGTGGTGGCTGGTGTGGCCAATGCCCTGGCTCACAAATACCACTGAGATCTTTTTCCCTCTGCCAAAAAT
TATGGGGACATCATGAAGCCCCTTGAGCATCTGACTTCTGGCTAATAAAGGAAATTTATTTTCATTGCAA
TAGTGTGTTGGAATTTTTTGTGTCTCTCACTCGGAAGGACATATGGGAGGGCAAATCATTTAAAACATCA
GAATGAGTATTTGGTTTAGAGTTTGGCAACATATGCCCATATGCTGGCTGCCATGAACAAAGGTTGGCTA
TAAAGAGGTCATCAGTATATGAAACAGCCCCCTGCTGTCCATTCCTTATTCCATAGAAAAGCCTTGACTT
GAGGTTAGATTTTTTTTATATTTTGTTTTGTGTTATTTTTTTCTTTAACATCCCTAAAATTTTCCTTACA
TGTTTTACTAGCCAGATTTTTCCTCCTCTCCTGACTACTCCCAGTCATAGCTGTCCCTCTTCTCTTATGG
AGATCCCTCGACCTGCAGCCCAAGCTTGGCGTAATCATGGTCATAGCTGTTTCCTGTGTGAAATTGTTAT
CCGCTCACAATTCCACACAACATACGAGCCGGAAGCATAAAGTGTAAAGCCTGGGGTGCCTAATGAGTGA
GCTAACTCACATTAATTGCGTTGCGCTCACTGCCCGCTTTCCAGTCGGGAAACCTGTCGTGCCAGCGGAT
CCGCATCTCAATTAGTCAGCAACCATAGTCCCGCCCCTAACTCCGCCCATCCCGCCCCTAACTCCGCCCA
GTTCCGCCCATTCTCCGCCCCATGGCTGACTAATTTTTTTTATTTATGCAGAGGCCGAGGCCGCCTCGGC
CTCTGAGCTATTCCAGAAGTAGTGAGGAGGCTTTTTTGGAGGCCTAGGCTTTTGCAAAAAGCTAACTTGT
TTATTGCAGCTTATAATGGTTACAAATAAAGCAATAGCATCACAAATTTCACAAATAAAGCATTTTTTTC
ACTGCATTCTAGTTGTGGTTTGTCCAAACTCATCAATGTATCTTATCATGTCTGGATCCGCTGCATTAAT
GAATCGGCCAACGCGCGGGGAGAGGCGGTTTGCGTATTGGGCGCTCTTCCGCTTCCTCGCTCACTGACTC
GCTGCGCTCGGTCGTTCGGCTGCGGCGAGCGGTATCAGCTCACTCAAAGGCGGTAATACGGTTATCCACA
GAATCAGGGGATAACGCAGGAAAGAACATGTGAGCAAAAGGCCAGCAAAAGGCCAGGAACCGTAAAAAGG
CCGCGTTGCTGGCGTTTTTCCATAGGCTCCGCCCCCCTGACGAGCATCACAAAAATCGACGCTCAAGTCA
GAGGTGGCGAAACCCGACAGGACTATAAAGATACCAGGCGTTTCCCCCTGGAAGCTCCCTCGTGCGCTCT
CCTGTTCCGACCCTGCCGCTTACCGGATACCTGTCCGCCTTTCTCCCTTCGGGAAGCGTGGCGCTTTCTC
ATAGCTCACGCTGTAGGTATCTCAGTTCGGTGTAGGTCGTTCGCTCCAAGCTGGGCTGTGTGCACGAACC
CCCCGTTCAGCCCGACCGCTGCGCCTTATCCGGTAACTATCGTCTTGAGTCCAACCCGGTAAGACACGAC
TTATCGCCACTGGCAGCAGCCACTGGTAACAGGATTAGCAGAGCGAGGTATGTAGGCGGTGCTACAGAGT
TCTTGAAGTGGTGGCCTAACTACGGCTACACTAGAAGAACAGTATTTGGTATCTGCGCTCTGCTGAAGCC
AGTTACCTTCGGAAAAAGAGTTGGTAGCTCTTGATCCGGCAAACAAACCACCGCTGGTAGCGGTGGTTTT
TTTGTTTGCAAGCAGCAGATTACGCGCAGAAAAAAAGGATCTCAAGAAGATCCTTTGATCTTTTCTACGG
GGTCTGACGCTCAGTGGAACGAAAACTCACGTTAAGGGATTTTGGTCATGAGATTATCAAAAAGGATCTT
CACCTAGATCCTTTTAAATTAAAAATGAAGTTTTAAATCAATCTAAAGTATATATGAGTAAACTTGGTCT
GACAGTTACCAATGCTTAATCAGTGAGGCACCTATCTCAGCGATCTGTCTATTTCGTTCATCCATAGTTG
CCTGACTCCCCGTCGTGTAGATAACTACGATACGGGAGGGCTTACCATCTGGCCCCAGTGCTGCAATGAT
ACCGCGAGACCCACGCTCACCGGCTCCAGATTTATCAGCAATAAACCAGCCAGCCGGAAGGGCCGAGCGC
AGAAGTGGTCCTGCAACTTTATCCGCCTCCATCCAGTCTATTAATTGTTGCCGGGAAGCTAGAGTAAGTA
GTTCGCCAGTTAATAGTTTGCGCAACGTTGTTGCCATTGCTACAGGCATCGTGGTGTCACGCTCGTCGTT
TGGTATGGCTTCATTCAGCTCCGGTTCCCAACGATCAAGGCGAGTTACATGATCCCCCATGTTGTGCAAA
AAAGCGGTTAGCTCCTTCGGTCCTCCGATCGTTGTCAGAAGTAAGTTGGCCGCAGTGTTATCACTCATGG
TTATGGCAGCACTGCATAATTCTCTTACTGTCATGCCATCCGTAAGATGCTTTTCTGTGACTGGTGAGTA
CTCAACCAAGTCATTCTGAGAATAGTGTATGCGGCGACCGAGTTGCTCTTGCCCGGCGTCAATACGGGAT
AATACCGCGCCACATAGCAGAACTTTAAAAGTGCTCATCATTGGAAAACGTTCTTCGGGGCGAAAACTCT
CAAGGATCTTACCGCTGTTGAGATCCAGTTCGATGTAACCCACTCGTGCACCCAACTGATCTTCAGCATC
TTTTACTTTCACCAGCGTTTCTGGGTGAGCAAAAACAGGAAGGCAAAATGCCGCAAAAAAGGGAATAAGG
GCGACACGGAAATGTTGAATACTCATACTCTTCCTTTTTCAATATTATTGAAGCATTTATCAGGGTTATT
GTCTCATGAGCGGATACATATTTGAATGTATTTAGAAAAATAAACAAATAGGGGTTCCGCGCACATTTCC
CCGAAAAGTGCCACCTG
Features (pLannotate 1.2.2; 19 found; start..end, strand, type, name):
      5..384     +  enhancer       CMV enhancer: human cytomegalovirus immediate early enhancer
    386..663     +  promoter       chicken β-actin promoter: No description available
    664..1680    +  intron         chimeric intron: chimera between introns from chicken β-actin and rabbit β-globin
   1741..1782    +  CDS            Wi-Phy (fragment): Wi-Phy is a basic (constitutively fluorescent) near ir fluorescent protein published in 2011, derived from Deinococcus radiodurans. It requires the cofactor biliverdin for fluorescence.
   1792..2562    +  CDS            birA (fragment): BIRA_ECOLI - Also known as bioR, dhbB. Experimental evidence at protein level: Swiss-Prot protein existence level 1. Acts both as a biotin--[acetyl-CoA-carboxylase] ligase and a biotin-operon repressor. In the presence of ATP, BirA activates biotin to form the BirA-biotinyl-5'-adenylate (BirA-bio-5'-AMP or holoBirA) complex. HoloBirA can either transfer the biotinyl moiety to the biotin carboxyl carrier protein (BCCP) subunit of acetyl-CoA carboxylase, or bind to the biotin operator site and inhibit transcription of the operon. From Escherichia coli (strain K12).
   2623..2679    +  misc_feature   MCS: multiple cloning site
   2702..2773    +  CDS            HBB (fragment): HBB_PONPY - Experimental evidence at transcript level: Swiss-Prot protein existence level 2. Involved in oxygen transport from the lung to the various peripheral tissues. From Pongo pygmaeus (Bornean orangutan).
   2844..2899    +  polyA_signal   β-globin poly(A) signal: rabbit β-globin polyadenylation signal (Gil and Proudfoot, 1987)
   3284..3300    -  protein_bind   lac operator: The lac repressor binds to the lac operator to inhibit transcription in E. coli. This inhibition can be relieved by adding lactose or isopropyl-β-D-thiogalactopyranoside (IPTG). lac repressor encoded by lacI
   3308..3338    -  promoter       lac promoter: promoter for the E. coli lac operon
   3353..3374    -  protein_bind   CAP binding site: CAP binding activates transcription in the presence of cAMP. E. coli catabolite activator protein
   3387..3426    -  CDS            lacI (fragment): lac repressor; lacI; The lac repressor binds to the lac operator to inhibit transcription in E. coli. This inhibition can be relieved by adding lactose or isopropyl-β-D-thiogalactopyranoside (IPTG).
   3433..3455    +  promoter       SV40 promoter (fragment): SV40 enhancer and early promoter
   3479..3614    +  rep_origin     SV40 ori: SV40 origin of replication
   3634..3768    +  polyA_signal   SV40 poly(A) signal: SV40 polyadenylation signal
   3770..3824    -  CDS            lacI (fragment): lac repressor; lacI; The lac repressor binds to the lac operator to inhibit transcription in E. coli. This inhibition can be relieved by adding lactose or isopropyl-β-D-thiogalactopyranoside (IPTG).
   4007..4595    -  rep_origin     ori: high-copy-number ColE1/pMB1/pBR322/pUC origin of replication
   4766..5626    -  CDS            AmpR: β-lactamase; bla; confers resistance to ampicillin, carbenicillin, and related antibiotics
   5627..5731    -  promoter       AmpR promoter: bla
