[The description below was written by a language model from this plasmid's Addgene catalogue record and pLannotate feature annotations shown in this document.]
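Description:
pCAG-mTurbo-G is a mammalian expression plasmid built on the pCAGGS backbone that drives expression of miniTurbo, an engineered variant of the E. coli biotin ligase BirA used for proximity labeling. The sequenced record is 5,757 nt. It is propagated in E. coli through a high-copy ColE1/pUC-type origin and selected with ampicillin via a β-lactamase gene under its own promoter. The backbone also carries an SV40 origin of replication, which can support episomal amplification in cells expressing SV40 large T antigen. It also carries an SV40 polyadenylation signal and remnants of lac regulatory sequence (lac promoter, operator, CAP site and short lacI fragments) that have no evident role in the payload.

The expression cassette is the composite CAG promoter: the human cytomegalovirus immediate early enhancer, the chicken β-actin promoter, and a chimeric chicken β-actin/rabbit β-globin intron, which together give strong constitutive transcription in many mammalian cell types. Downstream lies the synthetic miniTurbo insert (listed as 825 bp, introduced by Gibson cloning), most of which the annotation recognises as a birA fragment. A short segment just upstream of it was matched by the software to an unrelated fluorescent protein; it may be a small tag or linker, but the record does not identify it. A multiple cloning site follows the miniTurbo sequence, which could allow a protein of interest to be fused to it, though the record does not state this. The cassette ends with rabbit β-globin sequence, including the polyadenylation signal.

miniTurbo biotinylates nearby proteins when biotin is supplied. The associated publication concerns in-resin correlative light and electron microscopy of Epon-embedded cells using proximity labeling, which points to the construct's intended application.
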