Addgene plasmid #187176: pCAG-mTurbo-G
Purpose: Express miniTurbo under the control of CAG promoter
Depositing lab: Isei Tanida. Publication: In-resin CLEM of Epon-embedded cells using proximity labeling. Sanada T, Yamaguchi J, Furuta Y, Kakuta S, Tanida I, Uchiyama Y. Sci Rep. 2022 Jul 1;12(1):11130. doi: 10.1038/s41598-022-15438-6. PubMed 35778550.
Backbone
  Vector backbone: pCAGGS
  Vector type: Mammalian Expression
Growth in bacteria
  Bacterial resistance: Ampicillin, 100 μg/mL
  Growth temperature: 37°C
  Growth strain: DH5alpha
  Copy number: High Copy
Gene/Insert
  Gene/Insert name: miniTurbo (BirA mutant)
  Species: Synthetic
  Insert size (bp): 825
  Promoter: CAG
  Cloning method: Gibson Cloning
  Sequencing primers: 5′ GGCTTCTGGCGTGTGACC; 3′ AGCCACCACCTTCTGATAG
Terms and licenses: Academic/Nonprofit Terms; Industry Terms: Not Available to Industry
How to cite: pCAG-mTurbo-G was a gift from Isei Tanida (Addgene plasmid # 187176 ; http://n2t.net/addgene:187176 ; RRID:Addgene_187176)
